>Addgene plasmid #154593 | pEPYC0CM0258 | depositor full sequence | sequence record 299467 | pEPYC0CM0258 sequence 2472 bps
GTGTAGAAACTGCCGGAAATCGTCGTGGTATTCACTCCAGAGCGATGAAAACGTTTCAGTTTGCTCATGG
AAAACGGTGTAACAAGGGTGAACACTATCCCATATCACCAGCTCACCGTCTTTCATTGCCATACGAAATT
CCGGATGAGCATTCATCAGGCGGGCAAGAATGTGAATAAAGGCCGGATAAAACTTGTGCTTATTTTTCTT
TACGGTCTTTAAAAAGGCCGTAATATCCAGCTGAACGGTCTGGTTATAGGTACATTGAGCAACTGACTGA
AATGCCTCAAAATGTTCTTTACGATGCCATTGGGATATATCAACGGTGGTATATCCAGTGATTTTTTTCT
CCATTTTAGCTTCCTTAGCTCCTGAAAATCTCGATAACTCAAAAAATACGCCCGGTAGTGATCTTATTTC
ATTATGGTGAAAGTTGGAACCTCTTACGTGCCCGATCAACTCGAGTGCCACCTGACGTCTAAGAAACCAT
TATTATCATGACATTAACCTATAAAAATAGGCGTATCACGAGGCAGAATTTCAGATAAAAAAAATCCTTA
GCTTTCGCTAAGGATGATTTCTGGAATTCGGTCTCAGGAGGTCAACACTCTGGTCTACTCCAAAAATGTC
AAAGATACAGTCTCAGAAGATCAAAGGGCTATTGAGACTTTTCAACAAAGGATAATTTCGGGAAACCTCC
TCGGATTCCATTGCCCAGCTATCTGTCACTTCATCGAAAGGACAGTAGAAAAGGAAGGTGGCTCCTACAA
ATGCCATCATTGCGATAAAGGAAAGGCTATCATTCAAGATCTCTCTGCCGACAGTGGTCCCAAAGATGGA
CCCCCACCCACGAGGAGCATCGTGGAAAAAGAAGAGGTTCCAACCACGTCTACAAAGCAAGTGGATTGAT
GTGACATCTCCACTGACGTAAGGGATGACGCACAATCCCACTATCCTTCGCAAGACCCTTCCTCTATATA
AGGAAGTTCATTTCATTTGGAGAGGACACGCTACTCGAGACCCTGCAGTCCGGCAAAAAAGGGCAAGGTG
TCACCACCCTGCCCTTTTTCTTTAAAACCGAAAAGATTACTTCGCGTTATGCAGGCTTCCTCGCTCACTG
ACTCGCTGCGCTCGGTCGTTCGGCTGCGGCGAGCGGTATCAGCTCACTCAAAGGCGGTAATACGGTTATC
CACAGAATCAGGGGATAACGCAGGAAAGAACATGTGAGCAAAAGGCCAGCAAAAGGCCAGGAACCGTAAA
AAGGCCGCGTTGCTGGCGTTTTTCCACAGGCTCCGCCCCCCTGACGAGCATCACAAAAATCGACGCTCAA
GTCAGAGGTGGCGAAACCCGACAGGACTATAAAGATACCAGGCGTTTCCCCCTGGAAGCTCCCTCGTGCG
CTCTCCTGTTCCGACCCTGCCGCTTACCGGATACCTGTCCGCCTTTCTCCCTTCGGGAAGCGTGGCGCTT
TCTCATAGCTCACGCTGTAGGTATCTCAGTTCGGTGTAGGTCGTTCGCTCCAAGCTGGGCTGTGTGCACG
AACCCCCCGTTCAGCCCGACCGCTGCGCCTTATCCGGTAACTATCGTCTTGAGTCCAACCCGGTAAGACA
CGACTTATCGCCACTGGCAGCAGCCACTGGTAACAGGATTAGCAGAGCGAGGTATGTAGGCGGTGCTACA
GAGTTCTTGAAGTGGTGGCCTAACTACGGCTACACTAGAAGAACAGTATTTGGTATCTGCGCTCTGCTGA
AGCCAGTTACCTTCGGAAAAAGAGTTGGTAGCTCTTGATCCGGCAAACAAACCACCGCTGGTAGCGGTGG
TTTTTTTGTTTGCAAGCAGCAGATTACGCGCAGAAAAAAAGGATCTCAAGAAGATCCTTTGATCTTTTCT
ACGGGGTCTGACGCTCAGTGGAACGAAAACTCACGTTAAGGGATTTTGGTCATGAGATTATCAAAAAGGA
TCTTCACCTAGATCCTTTTAAATTAAAAATGAAGTTTTAAATCAATCTAAAGTATATATGAGTAAACTTG
GTCTGACAGCTCGAGGCTTGGATTCTCACCAATAAAAAACGCCCGGCGGCAACCGAGCGTTCTGAACAAA
TCCAGATGGAGTTCTGAGGTCATTACTGGATCTATCAACAGGAGTCCAAGCGAGCTCGATATCAAATTAC
GCCCCGCCCTGCCACTCATCGCAGTACTGTTGTAATTCATTAAGCATTCTGCCGACATGGAAGCCATCAC
AAACGGCATGATGAACCTGAATCGCCAGCGGCATCAGCACCTTGTCGCCTTGCGTATAATATTTGCCCAT
GGTGAAAACGGGGGCGAAGAAGTTGTCCATATTGGCCACGTTTAAATCAAAACTGGTGAAACTCACCCAG
GGATTGGCTGAGACGAAAAACATATTCTCAATAAACCCTTTAGGGAAATAGGCCAGGTTTTCACCGTAAC
ACGCCACATCTTGCGAATATAT
Features (pLannotate 1.2.2; 8 found; start..end, strand, type, name):
    355..452     -  promoter       cat promoter: promoter of the E. coli cat gene encoding chloramphenicol acetyltransferase
    538..581     -  terminator     bacterial terminator: putative bacterial transcription terminator
    663..1008    +  promoter       CaMV 35S promoter: strong constitutive promoter from cauliflower mosaic virus
    960..1006    +  promoter       minimal CaMV 35S promoter: minimal 35S promoter from cauliflower mosaic virus
   1029..1086    +  terminator     his operon terminator: This putative transcriptin terminator from the E. coli his operon has a 2-bp deletion introduced during synthesis. Its efficiency has not been determined.
   1281..1869    -  rep_origin     ori: high-copy-number ColE1/pMB1/pBR322/pUC origin of replication
   2052..2146    -  terminator     lambda t0 terminator: transcription terminator from phage lambda
   2170..354     -  CDS            cat (across the origin): CAT_ECOLX - Experimental evidence at protein level: Swiss-Prot protein existence level 1. This enzyme is an effector of chloramphenicol resistance in bacteria. From Escherichia coli. This protein is used as a marker in many commonly used cloning vectors, such as pACYC184.
