[The description below was written by a language model from this plasmid's Addgene catalogue record and pLannotate feature annotations shown in this document.]
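Description:
pEPYC0CM0258 is a Phytobricks Level 0 standard part held in the pUAP1 universal acceptor backbone, a small synthetic-biology vector (2,472 bp in the depositor's full sequence) used to domesticate parts for Golden Gate/MoClo-style assembly of plant expression constructs. It is maintained in E. coli from a high-copy ColE1/pUC-type origin and selected with chloramphenicol through a cat gene driven by its native cat promoter and followed by the lambda t0 terminator. A putative bacterial terminator and a his operon terminator flank the part position, which in this kind of acceptor insulates the cloned fragment from read-through transcription. The part was inserted using BpiI sites that were destroyed during cloning, as expected for Type IIS assembly into a Level 0 acceptor. The fusion overhangs that define the part's syntax position are not given in the record.

The catalogue names the insert as synthetic "HiBit". This presumably refers to the short peptide tag that complements a larger luciferase fragment to give luminescence, although the record does not explain the name. The feature table does not annotate such a tag. Between the two insulating terminators, the only annotated elements are a CaMV 35S promoter of about 350 bp and the minimal 35S core nested within it. The sequenced part therefore appears to be, or at least to contain, a strong constitutive plant promoter. A very short tag may have escaped automated annotation, but this discrepancy cannot be resolved from the information given. The plasmid comes from work on the rational design of minimal synthetic plant promoters, where Level 0 parts like this are combined into transcription units for quantitative expression assays in plants.
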