Addgene plasmid #154593: pEPYC0CM0258
Purpose: Phytobricks Level 0 part
Depositing lab: Nicola Patron. Depositing organization: Earlham Institute. Publication: Rational design of minimal synthetic promoters for plants. Cai YM, Kallam K, Tidd H, Gendarini G, Salzman A, Patron NJ. Nucleic Acids Res. 2020 Aug 28. pii: 5897334. doi: 10.1093/nar/gkaa682. PubMed 32856047.
Backbone
  Vector backbone: pUAP1
  Vector type: Synthetic Biology
Growth in bacteria
  Bacterial resistance: Chloramphenicol, 25 μg/mL
  Growth temperature: 37°C
  Growth strain: NEB Stable
  Copy number: High Copy
Gene/Insert
  Gene/Insert name: HiBit
  Species: Synthetic
  Cloning method: Restriction Enzyme; 5′ cloning site BpiI (destroyed during cloning); 3′ cloning site BpiI (destroyed during cloning)
Terms and licenses: Academic/Nonprofit Terms; Industry Terms: Not Available to Industry
Depositor comments: Please visit https://www.biorxiv.org/content/10.1101/2020.05.14.095406v1 for bioRxiv preprint.
How to cite: pEPYC0CM0258 was a gift from Nicola Patron (Addgene plasmid # 154593 ; http://n2t.net/addgene:154593 ; RRID:Addgene_154593)
